LOCUS       Exported 5428 bp ds-DNA circular SYN 12-MAY-2021
DEFINITION  Yeast Centromere Plasmid for galactose inducible expression of
            retron-guide chimeric RNA with flanking HH-HDV ribozyme .
ACCESSION   .
VERSION     .
KEYWORDS    pZS165 CRISPEY HH-HDV NotI
SOURCE      synthetic DNA construct
  ORGANISM  synthetic DNA construct
REFERENCE   1 (bases 1 to 5428)
  AUTHORS   Sharon E, Chen SA, Khosla NM, Smith JD, Pritchard JK, Fraser HB
  TITLE     Functional Genetic Variants Revealed by Massively Parallel Precise
            Genome Editing.
  JOURNAL   Cell. 2018 Sep 18. pii: S0092-8674(18)31118-8. doi:
            10.1016/j.cell.2018.08.057.
  PUBMED    30245013
REFERENCE   2 (bases 1 to 5428)
  AUTHORS   .
  TITLE     Direct Submission
  JOURNAL   Exported May 12, 2021 from SnapGene Server 1.1.58
            http://www.snapgene.com
FEATURES             Location/Qualifiers
     source          1..5428
                     /organism="synthetic DNA construct"
                     /mol_type="other DNA"
     promoter        127..231
                     /gene="bla"
                     /label=AmpR promoter
     CDS             232..1092
                     /codon_start=1
                     /gene="bla"
                     /product="beta-lactamase"
                     /label=AmpR
                     /note="confers resistance to ampicillin, carbenicillin, and
                     related antibiotics"
                     /translation="MSIQHFRVALIPFFAAFCLPVFAHPETLVKVKDAEDQLGARVGYI
                     ELDLNSGKILESFRPEERFPMMSTFKVLLCGAVLSRIDAGQEQLGRRIHYSQNDLVEYS
                     PVTEKHLTDGMTVRELCSAAITMSDNTAANLLLTTIGGPKELTAFLHNMGDHVTRLDRW
                     EPELNEAIPNDERDTTMPVAMATTLRKLLTGELLTLASRQQLIDWMEADKVAGPLLRSA
                     LPAGWFIADKSGAGERGSRGIIAALGPDGKPSRIVVIYTTGSQATMDERNRQIAEIGAS
                     LIKHW"
     primer_bind     complement(450..469)
                     /label=Amp-R
                     /note="Ampicillin resistance gene, reverse primer"
     rep_origin      1263..1851
                     /direction=RIGHT
                     /label=ori
                     /note="high-copy-number ColE1/pMB1/pBR322/pUC origin of
                     replication"
     primer_bind     1752..1771
                     /label=pBR322ori-F
                     /note="pBR322 origin, forward primer"
     primer_bind     complement(2950..2969)
                     /label=T7
                     /note="T7 promoter, forward primer"
     promoter        complement(2951..2969)
                     /label=T7 promoter
                     /note="promoter for bacteriophage T7 RNA polymerase"
     primer_bind     complement(2979..2996)
                     /label=M13 Forward
                     /note="In lacZ gene. Also called M13-F20 or M13 (-21)
                     Forward"
     primer_bind     complement(2979..2995)
                     /label=M13 fwd
                     /note="common sequencing primer, one of multiple similar
                     variants"
     primer_bind     complement(2988..3010)
                     /label=M13/pUC Forward
                     /note="In lacZ gene"
     rep_origin      3140..3595
                     /direction=RIGHT
                     /label=f1 ori
                     /note="f1 bacteriophage origin of replication; arrow
                     indicates direction of (+) strand synthesis"
     primer_bind     complement(3227..3246)
                     /label=F1ori-R
                     /note="F1 origin, reverse primer"
     primer_bind     3437..3458
                     /label=F1ori-F
                     /note="F1 origin, forward primer"
     CDS             complement(3726..4529)
                     /codon_start=1
                     /gene="S. cerevisiae URA3"
                     /product="orotidine-5'-phosphate decarboxylase, required
                     for uracil biosynthesis"
                     /label=URA3
                     /note="yeast auxotrophic marker, counterselectable with
                     5-fluoroorotic acid (5-FOA)"
                     /translation="MSKATYKERAATHPSPVAAKLFNIMHEKQTNLCASLDVRTTKELL
                     ELVEALGPKICLLKTHVDILTDFSMEGTVKPLKALSAKYNFLLFEDRKFADIGNTVKLQ
                     YSAGVYRIAEWADITNAHGVVGPGIVSGLKQAAEEVTKEPRGLLMLAELSCKGSLSTGE
                     YTKGTVDIAKSDKDFVIGFIAQRDMGGRDEGYDWLIMTPGVGLDDKGDALGQQYRTVDD
                     VVSTGSDIIIVGRGLFAKGRDAKVEGERYRKAGWEAYLRRCGQQN"
     promoter        complement(4530..4745)
                     /gene="S. cerevisiae URA3"
                     /label=URA3 promoter
     primer_bind     complement(4776..4795)
                     /label=pRS-marker
                     /note="pRS vectors, use to sequence yeast selectable
                     marker"
     primer_bind     4895..4917
                     /label=pGEX 3'
                     /note="pGEX vectors, reverse primer"
     primer_bind     complement(4955..4973)
                     /label=pBRforEco
                     /note="pBR322 vectors, upsteam of EcoRI site, forward
                     primer"
     misc_feature    5015..90
                     /label=CEN/ARS
                     /note="S. cerevisiae CEN6 centromere fused to an
                     autonomously replicating sequence"
ORIGIN
        1 ttttctttaa tttctttttt tactttctat ttttaattta tatatttata ttaaaaaatt
       61 taaattataa ttatttttat agcacgtgat gaaaaggacc caggtggcac ttttcgggga
      121 aatgtgcgcg gaacccctat ttgtttattt ttctaaatac attcaaatat gtatccgctc
      181 atgagacaat aaccctgata aatgcttcaa taatattgaa aaaggaagag tatgagtatt
      241 caacatttcc gtgtcgccct tattcccttt tttgcggcat tttgccttcc tgtttttgct
      301 cacccagaaa cgctggtgaa agtaaaagat gctgaagatc agttgggtgc acgagtgggt
      361 tacatcgaac tggatctcaa cagcggtaag atccttgaga gttttcgccc cgaagaacgt
      421 tttccaatga tgagcacttt taaagttctg ctatgtggcg cggtattatc ccgtattgac
      481 gccgggcaag agcaactcgg tcgccgcata cactattctc agaatgactt ggttgagtac
      541 tcaccagtca cagaaaagca tcttacggat ggcatgacag taagagaatt atgcagtgct
      601 gccataacca tgagtgataa cactgcggcc aacttacttc tgacaacgat cggaggaccg
      661 aaggagctaa ccgctttttt gcacaacatg ggggatcatg taactcgcct tgatcgttgg
      721 gaaccggagc tgaatgaagc cataccaaac gacgagcgtg acaccacgat gcctgtagca
      781 atggcaacaa cgttgcgcaa actattaact ggcgaactac ttactctagc ttcccggcaa
      841 caattaatag actggatgga ggcggataaa gttgcaggac cacttctgcg ctcggccctt
      901 ccggctggct ggtttattgc tgataaatct ggagccggtg agcgtgggtc tcgcggtatc
      961 attgcagcac tggggccaga tggtaagccc tcccgtatcg tagttatcta cacgacgggg
     1021 agtcaggcaa ctatggatga acgaaataga cagatcgctg agataggtgc ctcactgatt
     1081 aagcattggt aactgtcaga ccaagtttac tcatatatac tttagattga tttaaaactt
     1141 catttttaat ttaaaaggat ctaggtgaag atcctttttg ataatctcat gaccaaaatc
     1201 ccttaacgtg agttttcgtt ccactgagcg tcagaccccg tagaaaagat caaaggatct
     1261 tcttgagatc ctttttttct gcgcgtaatc tgctgcttgc aaacaaaaaa accaccgcta
     1321 ccagcggtgg tttgtttgcc ggatcaagag ctaccaactc tttttccgaa ggtaactggc
     1381 ttcagcagag cgcagatacc aaatactgtc cttctagtgt agccgtagtt aggccaccac
     1441 ttcaagaact ctgtagcacc gcctacatac ctcgctctgc taatcctgtt accagtggct
     1501 gctgccagtg gcgataagtc gtgtcttacc gggttggact caagacgata gttaccggat
     1561 aaggcgcagc ggtcgggctg aacggggggt tcgtgcacac agcccagctt ggagcgaacg
     1621 acctacaccg aactgagata cctacagcgt gagctatgag aaagcgccac gcttcccgaa
     1681 gggagaaagg cggacaggta tccggtaagc ggcagggtcg gaacaggaga gcgcacgagg
     1741 gagcttccag ggggaaacgc ctggtatctt tatagtcctg tcgggtttcg ccacctctga
     1801 cttgagcgtc gatttttgtg atgctcgtca ggggggcgga gcctatggaa aaacgccagc
     1861 aacgcggcct ttttacggtt cctggccttt tgctggcctt ttgctcaagt agagggggta
     1921 atttttcccc tttattttgt tcatacattc ttaaattgct ttgcctctcc ttttggaaag
     1981 ctatacttcg gagcactgtt gagcgaaggc tcattagata tattttctgt cattttcctt
     2041 aacccaaaaa taagggaaag ggtccaaaaa gcgctcggac aactgttgac cgtgatccga
     2101 aggactggct atacagtgtt cacaaaatag ccaagctgaa aataatgtgt agctatgttc
     2161 agttagtttg gctagcaaag atataaaagc aggtcggaaa tatttatggg cattattatg
     2221 cagagcatca acatgataaa aaaaaacagt tgaatattcc ctcaaaaggg tgcgcatctg
     2281 atgagtccgt gaggacgaaa cgagctagct cgtcatgcgc acccttagcg agaggtttat
     2341 cattaaggtc aacctctgga tgttgtttcg gcatcctgca ttgaatctga gttactgtct
     2401 gttttcctgc ggccgcgttt cagagctatg ctggaaacag catagcaagt tgaaataagg
     2461 ctagtccgtt atcaacttga aaaagtggca ccgagtcggt gctttttgat ggccggcatg
     2521 gtcccagcct cctcgctggc gccggctggg caacaccttc gggtggcgaa tgggacttaa
     2581 agaaagtgga atattcattc atatcatatt ttttctatta actgcctggt ttcttttaaa
     2641 ttttttattg gttgtcgact tgaacggagt gacaatatat atatatatat atttaataat
     2701 gacatcatta tctgtaaatc tgattcttaa tgctattcta gttatgtaag agtggtcctt
     2761 tccataaaaa aaaaaaaaaa gaaaaaagaa ttttaggaat acaatgcagc ttgtaagtaa
     2821 aatctggaat attcatatcg ccacaacttc ttatgcttat aaaagcacta atgcctgaat
     2881 ttatgttgaa aatatgtgtc acaaataaag aaactgtgac atctgacaca tttccacgta
     2941 cccaattcgc cctatagtga gtcgtattac gcgcgctcac tggccgtcgt tttacaacgt
     3001 cgtgactggg aaaaccctgg cgttacccaa cttaatcgcc ttgcagcaca tccccctttc
     3061 gccagctggc gtaatagcga agaggcccgc accgatcgcc cttcccaaca gttgcgcagc
     3121 ctgaatggcg aatggcgcgn nnnnnnnnnn nnnnnnnnnn nnnnnnnnnn nnnnnnnnnn
     3181 nnnnnnnnnn nnnnnnnnnn nnnnnnnnnn nnnnnnnnnn nnnnnnnnnn nnnnnnnnnn
     3241 nnnnnnnnnn nnnnnnnnnn nnncnnnnnn nnnnnnnnnn nnnnnnnnnn nnnnnnnnnn
     3301 nnnnnnnnnn nnnnnnnnnn nnnnnnnnnn nnnnnnnnnn nnnnnnnnnn nnnnnannnn
     3361 nnnnnnnnnn nnnnnnnnnn nnnnnnnnnn nnnnnnnnnn nnnnnccttt gacgttggag
     3421 tccacgttct ttaatagtgg actcttgttc caaactggaa caacactcaa ccctatctcg
     3481 gtctattctt ttgatttata agggattttg ccgatttcgg cctattggtt aaaaaatgag
     3541 ctgatttaac aaaaatttaa cgcgaatttt aacaaaatat taacgtttac aatttcctga
     3601 tgcggtattt tctccttacg catctgtgcg gtatttcaca ccgcataggg taataactga
     3661 tataattaaa ttgaagctct aatttgtgag tttagtatac atgcatttac ttataataca
     3721 gttttttagt tttgctggcc gcatcttctc aaatatgctt cccagcctgc ttttctgtaa
     3781 cgttcaccct ctaccttagc atcccttccc tttgcaaata gtcctcttcc aacaataata
     3841 atgtcagatc ctgtagagac cacatcatcc acggttctat actgttgacc caatgcgtct
     3901 cccttgtcat ctaaacccac accgggtgtc ataatcaacc aatcgtaacc ttcatctctt
     3961 ccacccatgt ctctttgagc aataaagccg ataacaaaat ctttgtcgct cttcgcaatg
     4021 tcaacagtac ccttagtata ttctccagta gatagggagc ccttgcatga caattctgct
     4081 aacatcaaaa ggcctctagg ttcctttgtt acttcttctg ccgcctgctt caaaccgcta
     4141 acaatacctg ggcccaccac accgtgtgca ttcgtaatgt ctgcccattc tgctattctg
     4201 tatacacccg cagagtactg caatttgact gtattaccaa tgtcagcaaa ttttctgtct
     4261 tcgaagagta aaaaattgta cttggcggat aatgccttta gcggcttaac tgtgccctcc
     4321 atggaaaaat cagtcaagat atccacatgt gtttttagta aacaaatttt gggacctaat
     4381 gcttcaacta actccagtaa ttccttggtg gtacgaacat ccaatgaagc acacaagttt
     4441 gtttgctttt cgtgcatgat attaaatagc ttggcagcaa caggactagg atgagtagca
     4501 gcacgttcct tatatgtagc tttcgacatg atttatcttc gtttcctgca ggtttttgtt
     4561 ctgtgcagtt gggttaagaa tactgggcaa tttcatgttt cttcaacact acatatgcgt
     4621 atatatacca atctaagtct gtgctccttc cttcgttctt ccttctgttc ggagattacc
     4681 gaatcaaaaa aatttcaaag aaaccgaaat caaaaaaaag aataaaaaaa aaatgatgaa
     4741 ttgaattgaa aagctgtggt atggtgcact ctcagtacaa tctgctctga tgccgcatag
     4801 ttaagccagc cccgacaccc gccaacaccc gctgacgcgc cctgacgggc ttgtctgctc
     4861 ccggcatccg cttacagaca agctgtgacc gtctccggga gctgcatgtg tcagaggttt
     4921 tcaccgtcat caccgaaacg cgcgagacga aagggcctcg tgatacgcct atttttatag
     4981 gttaatgtca tgataataat ggtttcttag gacggatcgc ttgcctgtaa cttacacgcg
     5041 cctcgtatct tttaatgatg gaataatttg ggaatttact ctgtgtttat ttatttttat
     5101 gttttgtatt tggattttag aaagtaaata aagaaggtag aagagttacg gaatgaagaa
     5161 aaaaaaataa acaaaggttt aaaaaatttc aacaaaaagc gtactttaca tatatattta
     5221 ttagacaaga aaagcagatt aaatagatat acattcgatt aacgataagt aaaatgtaaa
     5281 atcacaggat tttcgtgtgt ggtcttctac acagacaaga tgaaacaatt cggcattaat
     5341 acctgagagc aggaagagca agataaaagg tagtatttgt tggcgatccc cctagagtct
     5401 tttacatctt cggaaaacaa aaactatt
//
