>Addgene plasmid #114451 | pZS165 CRISPEY HH-HDV NotI | addgene full sequence | sequence record 224003 | Addgene NGS Result
GCTGTTTCCAGCATAGCTCTGAAACGCGGCCGCAGGAAAACAGACAGTAACTCAGATTCAATGCAGGATG
CCGAAACAACATCCAGAGGTTGACCTTAATGATAAACCTCTCGCTAAGGGTGCGCATGACGAGCTAGCTC
GTTTCGTCCTCACGGACTCATCAGATGCGCACCCTTTTGAGGGAATATTCAACTGTTTTTTTTTATCATG
TTGATGCTCTGCATAATAATGCCCATAAATATTTCCGACCTGCTTTTATATCTTTGCTAGCCAAACTAAC
TGAACATAGCTACACATTATTTTCAGCTTGGCTATTTTGTGAACACTGTATAGCCAGTCCTTCGGATCAC
GGTCAACAGTTGTCCGAGCGCTTTTTGGACCCTTTCCCTTATTTTTGGGTTAAGGAAAATGACAGAAAAT
ATATCTAATGAGCCTTCGCTCAACAGTGCTCCGAAGTATAGCTTTCCAAAAGGAGAGGCAAAGCAATTTA
AGAATGTATGAACAAAATAAAGGGGAAAAATTACCCCCTCTACTTGAGCAAAAGGCCAGCAAAAGGCCAG
CAAAAGGCCAGGAACCGTAAAAAGGCCGCGTTGCTGGCCTTTTTCCATAGGCTCCGCCCCCCTGACGAGC
ATCACAAAAATCGACGCTCAAGTCAGAGGTGGCGAAACCCGACAGGACTATAAAGATACCAGGCGTTTCC
CCCTGGAAGCTCCCTCGTGCGCTCTCCTGTTCCGACCCTGCCGCTTACCGGATACCTGTCCGCCTTTCTC
CCTTCGGGAAGCGTGGCGCTTTCTCATAGCTCACGCTGTAGGTATCTCAGTTCGGTGTAGGTCGTTCGCT
CCAAGCTGGGCTGTGTGCACGAACCCCCCGTTCAGCCCGACCGCTGCGCCTTATCCGGTAACTATCGTCT
TGAGTCCAACCCGGTAAGACACGACTTATCGCCACTGGCAGCAGCCACTGGTAACAGGATTAGCAGAGCG
AGGTATGTAGGCGGTGCTACAGAGTTCTTGAAGTGGTGGCCTAACTACGGCTACACTAGAAGAACAGTAT
TTGGTATCTGCGCTCTGCTGAAGCCAGTTACCTTCGGAAAAAGAGTTGGTAGCTCTTGATCCGGCAAACA
AACCACCGCTGGTAGCGGTGGTTTTTTTGTTTGCAAGCAGCAGATTACGCGCAGAAAAAAAGGATCTCAA
GAAGATCCTTTGATCTTTTCTACGGGGTCTGACGCTCAGTGGAACGAAAACTCACGTTAAGGGATTTTGG
TCATGAGATTATCAAAAAGGATCTTCACCTAGATCCTTTTAAATTAAAAATGAAGTTTTAAATCAATCTA
AAGTATATATGAGTAAACTTGGTCTGACAGTTACCAATGCTTAATCAGTGAGGCACCTATCTCAGCGATC
TGTCTATTTCGTTCATCCATAGTTGCCTGACTCCCCGTCGTGTAGATAACTACGATACGGGAGGGCTTAC
CATCTGGCCCCAGTGCTGCAATGATACCGCGAGACCCACGCTCACCGGCTCCAGATTTATCAGCAATAAA
CCAGCCAGCCGGAAGGGCCGAGCGCAGAAGTGGTCCTGCAACTTTATCCGCCTCCATCCAGTCTATTAAT
TGTTGCCGGGAAGCTAGAGTAAGTAGTTCGCCAGTTAATAGTTTGCGCAACGTTGTTGCCATTGCTACAG
GCATCGTGGTGTCACGCTCGTCGTTTGGTATGGCTTCATTCAGCTCCGGTTCCCAACGATCAAGGCGAGT
TACATGATCCCCCATGTTGTGCAAAAAAGCGGTTAGCTCCTTCGGTCCTCCGATCGTTGTCAGAAGTAAG
TTGGCCGCAGTGTTATCACTCATGGTTATGGCAGCACTGCATAATTCTCTTACTGTCATGCCATCCGTAA
GATGCTTTTCTGTGACTGGTGAGTACTCAACCAAGTCATTCTGAGAATAGTGTATGCGGCGACCGAGTTG
CTCTTGCCCGGCGTCAATACGGGATAATACCGCGCCACATAGCAGAACTTTAAAAGTGCTCATCATTGGA
AAACGTTCTTCGGGGCGAAAACTCTCAAGGATCTTACCGCTGTTGAGATCCAGTTCGATGTAACCCACTC
GTGCACCCAACTGATCTTCAGCATCTTTTACTTTCACCAGCGTTTCTGGGTGAGCAAAAACAGGAAGGCA
AAATGCCGCAAAAAAGGGAATAAGGGCGACACGGAAATGTTGAATACTCATACTCTTCCTTTTTCAATAT
TATTGAAGCATTTATCAGGGTTATTGTCTCATGAGCGGATACATATTTGAATGTATTTAGAAAAATAAAC
AAATAGGGGTTCCGCGCACATTTCCCCGAAAAGTGCCACCTGGGTCCTTTTCATCACGTGCTATAAAAAT
AATTATAATTTAAATTTTTTAATATAAATATATAAATTAAAAATAGAAAGTAAAAAAAGAAATTAAAGAA
AAAATAGTTTTTGTTTTCCGAAGATGTAAAAGACTCTAGGGGGATCGCCAACAAATACTACCTTTTATCT
TGCTCTTCCTGCTCTCAGGTATTAATGCCGAATTGTTTCATCTTGTCTGTGTAGAAGACCACACACGAAA
ATCCTGTGATTTTACATTTTACTTATCGTTAATCGAATGTATATCTATTTAATCTGCTTTTCTTGTCTAA
TAAATATATATGTAAAGTACGCTTTTTGTTGAAATTTTTTAAACCTTTGTTTATTTTTTTTTCTTCATTC
CGTAACTCTTCTACCTTCTTTATTTACTTTCTAAAATCCAAATACAAAACATAAAAATAAATAAACACAG
AGTAAATTCCCAAATTATTCCATCATTAAAAGATACGAGGCGCGTGTAAGTTACAGGCAAGCGATCCGTC
TAAGAAACCATTATTATCATGACATTAACCTATAAAAATAGGCGTATCACGAGGCCCTTTCGTCTCGCGC
GTTTCGGTGATGACGGTGAAAACCTCTGACACATGCAGCTCCCGGAGACGGTCACAGCTTGTCTGTAAGC
GGATGCCGGGAGCAGACAAGCCCGTCAGGGCGCGTCAGCGGGTGTTGGCGGGTGTCGGGGCTGGCTTAAC
TATGCGGCATCAGAGCAGATTGTACTGAGAGTGCACCATACCACCTTTTCAATTCATCATTTTTTTTTTA
TTCTTTTTTTTGATTTCGGTTTCCTTGAAATTTTTTTGATTCGGTAATCTCCGAACAGAAGGAAGAACGA
AGGAAGGAGCACAGACTTAGATTGGTATATATACGCATATGTAGTGTTGAAGAAACATGAAATTGCCCAG
TATTCTTAACCCAACTGCACAGAACAAAAACCTGCAGGAAACGAAGATAAATCATGTCGAAAGCTACATA
TAAGGAACGTGCTGCTACTCATCCTAGTCCTGTTGCTGCCAAGCTATTTAATATCATGCACGAAAAGCAA
ACAAACTTGTGTGCTTCATTGGATGTTCGTACCACCAAGGAATTACTGGAGTTAGTTGAAGCATTAGGTC
CCAAAATTTGTTTACTAAAAACACATGTGGATATCTTGACTGATTTTTCCATGGAGGGCACAGTTAAGCC
GCTAAAGGCATTATCCGCCAAGTACAATTTTTTACTCTTCGAAGACAGAAAATTTGCTGACATTGGTAAT
ACAGTCAAATTGCAGTACTCTGCGGGTGTATACAGAATAGCAGAATGGGCAGACATTACGAATGCACACG
GTGTGGTGGGCCCAGGTATTGTTAGCGGTTTGAAGCAGGCGGCAGAAGAAGTAACAAAGGAACCTAGAGG
CCTTTTGATGTTAGCAGAATTGTCATGCAAGGGCTCCCTATCTACTGGAGAATATACTAAGGGTACTGTT
GACATTGCGAAGAGCGACAAAGATTTTGTTATCGGCTTTATTGCTCAAAGAGACATGGGTGGAAGAGATG
AAGGTTACGATTGGTTGATTATGACACCCGGTGTGGGTTTAGATGACAAGGGAGACGCATTGGGTCAACA
GTATAGAACCGTGGATGATGTGGTCTCTACAGGATCTGACATTATTATTGTTGGAAGAGGACTATTTGCA
AAGGGAAGGGATGCTAAGGTAGAGGGTGAACGTTACAGAAAAGCAGGCTGGGAAGCATATTTGAGAAGAT
GCGGCCAGCAAAACTAAAAAACTGTATTATAAGTAAATGCATGTATACTAAACTCACAAATTAGAGCTTC
AATTTAATTATATCAGTTATTACCCTATGCGGTGTGAAATACCGCACAGATGCGTAAGGAGAAAATACCG
CATCAGGAAATTGTAAGCGTTAATATTTTGTTAAAATTCGCGTTAAATTTTTGTTAAATCAGCTCATTTT
TTAACCAATAGGCCGAAATCGGCAAAATCCCTTATAAATCAAAAGAATAGACCGAGATAGGGTTGAGTGT
TGTTCCAGTTTGGAACAAGAGTCCACTATTAAAGAACGTGGACTCCAACGTCAAAGG
[49 nt withheld, positions 4468-4516]
T
[91 nt withheld, positions 4518-4608]
G
[124 nt withheld, positions 4610-4733]
CCATTCGCCATTCAGGCTGCGCAACTGTTGGGAAGGGCGATCGGTGCGGGCCTCTTCGCTATTACGCCAG
CTGGCGAAAGGGGGATGTGCTGCAAGGCGATTAAGTTGGGTAACGCCAGGGTTTTCCCAGTCACGACGTT
GTAAAACGACGGCCAGTGAGCGCGCGTAATACGACTCACTATAGGGCGAATTGGGTACGTGGAAATGTGT
CAGATGTCACAGTTTCTTTATTTGTGACACATATTTTCAACATAAATTCAGGCATTAGTGCTTTTATAAG
CATAAGAAGTTGTGGCGATATGAATATTCCAGATTTTACTTACAAGCTGCATTGTATTCCTAAAATTCTT
TTTTCTTTTTTTTTTTTTTATGGAAAGGACCACTCTTACATAACTAGAATAGCATTAAGAATCAGATTTA
CAGATAATGATGTCATTATTAAATATATATATATATATTGTCACTCCGTTCAAGTCGACAACCAATAAAA
AATTTAAAAGAAACCAGGCAGTTAATAGAAAAAATATGATATGAATGAATATTCCACTTTCTTTAAGTCC
CATTCGCCACCCGAAGGTGTTGCCCAGCCGGCGCCAGCGAGGAGGCTGGGACCATGCCGGCCATCAAAAA
GCACCGACTCGGTGCCACTTTTTCAAGTTGATAACGGACTAGCCTTATTTCAACTTGCTAT
Features (pLannotate 1.2.2; 15 found; start..end, strand, type, name):
    141..165     -  misc_RNA       sTRSV HHRz (fragment): hammerhead ribozyme from the tobacco ringspot virus satellite RNA (Khvorova et al., 2003)
    602..1190    -  rep_origin     ori: high-copy-number ColE1/pMB1/pBR322/pUC origin of replication
   1361..2221    -  CDS            AmpR: β-lactamase; bla; confers resistance to ampicillin, carbenicillin, and related antibiotics
   2222..2326    -  promoter       AmpR promoter: bla
   2363..2866    +  misc_feature   CEN/ARS: S. cerevisiae CEN6 centromere fused to an autonomously replicating sequence
   2934..2969    +  CDS            rop (fragment): Rop protein, which maintains plasmids at low copy number; rop
   3071..3120    +  misc_feature   bom (fragment): basis of mobility region from pBR322
   3128..3343    +  promoter       URA3 promoter: S. cerevisiae URA3
   3344..4147    +  CDS            URA3: orotidine-5'-phosphate decarboxylase, required for uracil biosynthesis; S. cerevisiae URA3; yeast auxotrophic marker, counterselectable with 5-fluoroorotic acid (5-FOA)
   4226..4277    +  misc_feature   bom (fragment): basis of mobility region from pBR322
   4305..4733    -  rep_origin     f1 ori (sequence partly withheld): f1 bacteriophage origin of replication; arrow indicates direction of (+) strand synthesis
   4737..4892    -  CDS            lacZα (fragment): LacZα fragment of β-galactosidase; lacZ fragment
   4900..4918    +  promoter       T7 promoter: promoter for bacteriophage T7 RNA polymerase
   5174..5193    -  promoter       LEU2 promoter (fragment): S. cerevisiae LEU2
   5364..7       -  misc_RNA       tracrRNA (fragment) (across the origin): trans-activating CRISPR RNA for the Streptococcus pyogenes CRISPR/Cas9 system
