[The description below was written by a language model from this plasmid's Addgene catalogue record, the feature table of its GenBank file and pLannotate feature annotations shown in this document.]
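Description:
pZS165 CRISPEY HH-HDV NotI is an empty-backbone yeast shuttle plasmid built on pRS416, intended for galactose-inducible expression of a retron–guide chimeric RNA in Saccharomyces cerevisiae. In E. coli it replicates from a high-copy ColE1/pUC-type origin and is selected with ampicillin through the bla gene. In yeast, a CEN6/ARS element maintains it as a stable, low-copy centromeric plasmid. Selection there relies on the URA3 auxotrophic marker under its own promoter, which can also be counterselected with 5-fluoroorotic acid. An f1 origin, a T7 promoter, M13 primer sites and a lacZα remnant are carried over from the pRS backbone.

According to the catalogue entry, the expression cassette is driven by the S. cerevisiae GAL7 promoter and produces a transcript flanked by hammerhead (HH) and HDV ribozymes. Such self-cleaving ribozymes trim a polymerase II transcript to defined ends, which allows a functional guide-containing RNA to be released from an inducible mRNA-type promoter. The cassette lies in a region that the GenBank feature table leaves unannotated. The automated annotation of the sequenced plasmid detects only a hammerhead ribozyme fragment and a fragment of the S. pyogenes tracrRNA scaffold there, so the GAL7 promoter, retron sequence and HDV ribozyme are not individually mapped in the record. The two sequence records also differ slightly in length (5,428 versus 5,424 nt).

The name and the restriction-enzyme cloning method suggest that a NotI site serves as the insertion point for donor–guide sequences, although the record does not state this. The associated work concerns massively parallel precise genome editing to study functional genetic variants. No Cas9 or retron reverse transcriptase gene is annotated on this plasmid.
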