Addgene plasmid #114451: pZS165 CRISPEY HH-HDV NotI
Purpose: (Empty Backbone) Yeast Centromere Plasmid for galactose inducible expression of retron-guide chimeric RNA with flanking HH-HDV ribozyme
Depositing lab: Hunter Fraser. Depositing organization: Stanford University. Publication: Functional Genetic Variants Revealed by Massively Parallel Precise Genome Editing. Sharon E, Chen SA, Khosla NM, Smith JD, Pritchard JK, Fraser HB. Cell. 2018 Sep 18. pii: S0092-8674(18)31118-8. doi: 10.1016/j.cell.2018.08.057. PubMed 30245013.
Backbone
  Vector backbone: pRS416
  Vector type: Yeast Expression, CRISPR ; CEN/ARS
  Promoter: ScGAL7p
  Selectable markers: URA3
Growth in bacteria
  Bacterial resistance: Ampicillin, 100 μg/mL
  Growth temperature: 37°C
  Growth strain: DH5alpha
  Copy number: High Copy
Gene/Insert
  Cloning method: Restriction Enzyme
Terms and licenses: Academic/Nonprofit Terms; Industry Terms: Not Available to Industry
How to cite: pZS165 CRISPEY HH-HDV NotI was a gift from Hunter Fraser (Addgene plasmid # 114451 ; http://n2t.net/addgene:114451 ; RRID:Addgene_114451)
